>Addgene plasmid #72182 | Unc5c.z-Fc-His | depositor full sequence | sequence record 131368 | Full Sequence
GTCGAGGTCTCGACGGTATCGATTGACATTGATTATTGACTAGCTAGTTATTAATAGTAATCAATTACGG
GGTCATTAGTTCATAGCCCATATATGGAGTTCCGCGTTACATAACTTACGGTAAATGGCCCGCCTGGCTG
ACCGCCCAACGACCCCCGCCCATTGACGTCAATAATGACGTATGTTCCCATAGTAACGCCAATAGGGACT
TTCCATTGACGTCAATGGGTGGAGTATTTACGGTAAACTGCCCACTTGGCAGTACATCAAGTGTATCATA
TGCCAAGTCCGCCCCCTATTGACGTCAATGACGGTAAATGGCCCGCCTGGCATTATGCCCAGTACATGAC
CTTACGGGACTTTCCTACTTGGCAGTACATCTACGTATTAGTCATCGCTATTACCATGGTGATGCGGTTT
TGGCAGTACACCAATGGGCGTGGATAGCGGTTTGACTCACGGGGATTTCCAAGTCTCCACCCCATTGACG
TCAATGGGAGTTTGTTTTGGCACCAAAATCAACGGGACTTTCCAAAATGTCGTAATAACCCCGCCCCGTT
GACGCAAATGGGCGGTAGGCGTGTACGGTGGGAGGTCTATATAAGCAGAGCTCGTTTAGTGAACCGTCAG
ATCGCCTGGAGACGCCATCCACGCTGTTTTGACCTCCATAGAAGACACCGGGACCGATCCAGCCTCCGCG
GCCGGGAACGGTGCATTGGAACGCGGATTCCCCGTGCCAAGAGTGACGTAAGTACCGCCTATAGACTCTA
TAGGCACACCCCTTTGGCTCTTATGCATGCTATACTGTTTTTGGCTTGGGGCCTATACACCCCCGCTTCC
ATATGCTATAGGTGATGGTATAGCTTAGCCTATAGGTGTGGGTTATTGACCATTATTGACCACTCCCCTA
TTGGTGACGATACTTTCCATTACTAATCCATAACATGGCTCTTTGCCACAACTATCTCTATTGGCTATAT
GCCAATACTCTGTCCTTCAGAGACTGACACGGACTCTGTATTTTTACAGGATGGGGTCCCATTTATTATT
TACAAATTCACATATACAACAACGCCGTCCCCCGTGCCCGCAGTTTTTATTAAACATAGCGTGGGATCTC
CACGCGAATCTCGGGTACGTGTTCCGGACATGGGCTCTTCTCCGGTAGCGGCGGAGCTTCCACATCCGAG
CCCTGGTCCCATGCCTCCAGCGGCTCATGGTCGCTCGGCAGCTCCTTGCTCCTAACAGTGGAGGCCAGAC
TTAGGCACAGCACAATGCCCACCACCACCAGTGTGCCGCACAAGGCCGTGGCGGTAGGGTATGTGTCTGA
AAATGAGCTCGGAGATTGGGCTCGCACCGCTGACGCAGATGGAAGACTTAAGGCAGCGGCAGAAGAAGAT
GCAGGCAGCTGAGTTGTTGTATTCTGATAAGAGTCAGAGGTAACTCCCGTTGCGGTGCTGTTAACGGTGG
AGGGCAGTGTAGTCTGAGCAGTACTCGTTGCTGCCGCGCGCGCCACCAGACATAATAGCTGACAGACTAA
CAGACTGTTCCTTTCCATGGGTCTTTTCTGCAGAAGCTTGAATTCTCGAGGATCCGCGGCCGCGCCACCA
TGAGGAAAGGTCTGAGGGCGACAGCGGCCCGCTGCGGACTGGGACTAGGATACTTGCTGCAGATGCTTGT
GTTACCTGCCCTGGCCCTGCTAAGCGCCAGTGGCACCGGCTCCGCCGCTCAAGATGATGAATTTTTTCAC
GAACTCCCAGAAACCTTTCCATCTGACCCACCTGAGCCATTGCCACACTTCCTCATTGAGCCCGAGGAAG
CTTACATTGTGAAGAACAAGCCTGTGAACCTGTATTGTAAAGCCAGCCCTGCCACCCAGATCTACTTCAA
GTGCAACAGCGAGTGGGTTCATCAGAAGGACCACGTAGTAGACGAGAGAGTAGATGAAACCTCTGATCTG
CGGAAGACATTCGAGCAGGAACCCTTGGGAAAGGAAGTGTCCTTGGAGCAGGAAGTCTTACTCCAGTGTC
GGCCACCTGAAGGGATCCCAGTGGCTGAGGTGGAATGGCTAAAGAATGAAGACATAATTGATCCTGCTGA
AGATCGGAACTTTTATATTACTATCGATCACAACCTGATCATCAAGCAAGCCCGACTCTCAGATACAGCA
AATTATACCTGTGTTGCCAAAAATATTGTTGCCAAGAGAAAAAGCACCACAGCCACTGTCATCGTGTATG
TTAATGGTGGCTGGTCCACCTGGACAGAGTGGTCTGTGTGTAACAGCCGCTGTGGGCGAGGATATCAGAA
ACGCACAAGAACCTGCACCAACCCAGCCCCACTCAATGGTGGGGCCTTCTGTGAGGGGCAGAGTGTGCAG
AAAATAGCATGCACTACGTTATGTCCAGTGGATGGTAGGTGGACTTCATGGAGCAAATGGTCAACCTGTG
GGACTGAATGCACCCACTGGCGCAGGAGGGAGTGTACAGCACCAGCCCCCAAGAACGGGGGTAAGGACTG
TGATGGCCTGGTCCTCCAATCCAAGAACTGCACTGATGGGCTGTGCATGCAGGCTGCTCCTGACTCAGAT
GATGTGGCTCTCACTAGTGACAAAACTCACACATGCCCACCGTGCCCAGCACCTGAACTCCTGGGGGGAC
CGTCAGTCTTCCTCTTCCCCCCAAAACCCAAGGACACCCTCATGATCTCCCGGACCCCTGAGGTCACATG
CGTGGTGGTGGACGTGAGCCACGAAGACCCTGAGGTCAAGTTCAACTGGTACGTGGACGGCGTGGAGGTG
CATAATGCCAAGACAAAGCCGCGGGAGGAGCAGTACAACAGCACGTACCGTGTGGTCAGCGTCCTCACCG
TCCTGCACCAGGACTGGCTGAATGGCAAGGAGTACAAGTGCAAGGTCTCCAACAAAGCCCTCCCAGCCCC
CATCGAGAAAACCATCTCCAAAGCCAAAGGGCAGCCCCGAGAACCACAGGTGTATACCCTGCCCCCATCC
CGGGATGAGCTGACCAAGAACCAGGTCAGCCTGACCTGCCTGGTCAAAGGCTTCTATCCCAGCGACATCG
CCGTGGAGTGGGAGAGCAATGGGCAGCCGGAGAACAACTACAAGACCACGCCTCCCGTGCTGGACTCCGA
CGGCTCCTTCTTCCTCTACAGCAAGCTCACCGTGGACAAGAGCAGGTGGCAGCAGGGGAACGTCTTCTCA
TGCTCCGTGATGCATGAGGCTCTGCACAACCACTACACGCAGAAGAGCCTCTCCCTGTCTCCGGGTAAAG
GCGGCCATCATCACCATCACCATTAATCTAGAGATCTTATTAAAGCAGAACTTGTTTATTGCAGCTTATA
ATGGTTACAAATAAAGCAATAGCATCACAAATTTCACAAATAAAGCATTTTTTTCACTGCATTCTAGTTG
TGGTTTGTCCAAACTCATCAATGTATCTTATCATGTCTGGTCGACTCTAGCTAGACTCTTCCGCTTCCTC
GCTCACTGACTCGCTGCGCTCGGTCGTTCGGCTGCGGCGAGCGGTATCAGCTCACTCAAAGGCGGTAATA
CGGTTATCCACAGAATCAGGGGATAACGCAGGAAAGAACATGTGAGCAAAAGGCCAGCAAAAGGCCAGGA
ACCGTAAAAAGGCCGCGTTGCTGGCGTTTTTCCATAGGCTCCGCCCCCCTGACGAGCATCACAAAAATCG
ACGCTCAAGTCAGAGGTGGCGAAACCCGACAGGACTATAAAGATACCAGGCGTTTCCCCCTGGAAGCTCC
CTCGTGCGCTCTCCTGTTCCGACCCTGCCGCTTACCGGATACCTGTCCGCCTTTCTCCCTTCGGGAAGCG
TGGCGCTTTCTCATAGCTCACGCTGTAGGTATCTCAGTTCGGTGTAGGTCGTTCGCTCCAAGCTGGGCTG
TGTGCACGAACCCCCCGTTCAGCCCGACCGCTGCGCCTTATCCGGTAACTATCGTCTTGAGTCCAACCCG
GTAAGACACGACTTATCGCCACTGGCAGCAGCCACTGGTAACAGGATTAGCAGAGCGAGGTATGTAGGCG
GTGCTACAGAGTTCTTGAAGTGGTGGCCTAACTACGGCTACACTAGAAGAACAGTATTTGGTATCTGCGC
TCTGCTGAAGCCAGTTACCTTCGGAAAAAGAGTTGGTAGCTCTTGATCCGGCAAACAAACCACCGCTGGT
AGCGGTGGTTTTTTTGTTTGCAAGCAGCAGATTACGCGCAGAAAAAAAGGATCTCAAGAAGATCCTTTGA
TCTTTTCTACGGGGTCTGACGCTCAGTGGAACGAAAACTCACGTTAAGGGATTTTGGTCATGAGATTATC
AAAAAGGATCTTCACCTAGATCCTTTTAAATTAAAAATGAAGTTTTAAATCAATCTAAAGTATATATGAG
TAAACTTGGTCTGACAGTTACCAATGCTTAATCAGTGAGGCACCTATCTCAGCGATCTGTCTATTTCGTT
CATCCATAGTTGCCTGACTCCCCGTCGTGTAGATAACTACGATACGGGAGGGCTTACCATCTGGCCCCAG
TGCTGCAATGATACCGCGAGACCCACGCTCACCGGCTCCAGATTTATCAGCAATAAACCAGCCAGCCGGA
AGGGCCGAGCGCAGAAGTGGTCCTGCAACTTTATCCGCCTCCATCCAGTCTATTAATTGTTGCCGGGAAG
CTAGAGTAAGTAGTTCGCCAGTTAATAGTTTGCGCAACGTTGTTGCCATTGCTACAGGCATCGTGGTGTC
ACGCTCGTCGTTTGGTATGGCTTCATTCAGCTCCGGTTCCCAACGATCAAGGCGAGTTACATGATCCCCC
ATGTTGTGCAAAAAAGCGGTTAGCTCCTTCGGTCCTCCGATCGTTGTCAGAAGTAAGTTGGCCGCAGTGT
TATCACTCATGGTTATGGCAGCACTGCATAATTCTCTTACTGTCATGCCATCCGTAAGATGCTTTTCTGT
GACTGGTGAGTACTCAACCAAGTCATTCTGAGAATAGTGTATGCGGCGACCGAGTTGCTCTTGCCCGGCG
TCAATACGGGATAATACCGCGCCACATAGCAGAACTTTAAAAGTGCTCATCATTGGAAAACGTTCTTCGG
GGCGAAAACTCTCAAGGATCTTACCGCTGTTGAGATCCAGTTCGATGTAACCCACTCGTGCACCCAACTG
ATCTTCAGCATCTTTTACTTTCACCAGCGTTTCTGGGTGAGCAAAAACAGGAAGGCAAAATGCCGCAAAA
AAGGGAATAAGGGCGACACGGAAATGTTGAATACTCATACTCTTCCTTTTTCAATATTATTGAAGCATTT
ATCAGGGTTATTGTCTCATGAGCGGATACATATTTGAATGTATTTAGAAAAATAAACAAATAGGGGTTCC
GCGCACATTTCCCCGAAAAGTGCCACCTGACGTCTAAGAAACCATTATTATCATGACATTAACCTATAAA
AATAGGCGTATCACGAGGCCCTTTCGTCTCGCGCGTTTCGGTGATGACGGTGAAAACCTCTGACACATGC
AGCTCCCGGAGGAATGTGTGTCAGTTAGGGTGTGGAAAGTCCCCAGGCTCCCCAGGCAGGCAGAAGTATG
CAAAGCATGCATCTCAATTAGTCAGCAACCAGGTGTGGAAAGTCCCCAGGCTCCCCAGCAGGCAGAAGTA
TGCAAAGCATGCATCTCAATTAGTCAGCAACCATAGTCCCGCCCCTAACTCCGCCCATCCCGCCCCTAAC
TCCGCCCAGTTCCGCCCATTCTCCGCCCCATGGCTGACTAATTTTTTTTATTTATGCAGAGGCCGAGGCC
GCCTCTGCCTCTGAGCTATTCCAGAAGTAGTGAGGAGGCTTTTTTGGAGGCCTAGGCTTTTGCAAAAAGC
TCCCGGGAGCTTGTATATCCATTTTCGTCCCGGAGACGGTCACAGCTTGTCTGTAAGCGGATGCCGGGAG
CAGACAAGCCCGTCAGGGCGCGTCAGCGGGTGTTGGCGGGTGTCGGGGCTGGCTTAACTATGCGGCATCA
GAGCAGATTGTACTGAGAGTGCACCATATGCGGTGTGAAATACCGCACAGATGCGTAAGGAGAAAATACC
GCATCAGGAAATTGTAAGCGTTAATATTTTGTTAAAATTCGCGTTAAATTTTTGTTAAATCAGCTCATTT
TTTAACCAATAGGCCGAAATCGGCAAAATCCCTTATAAATCAAAAGAATAGACCGAGATAGGGT
[37 nt withheld, positions 6225-6261]
AAAGAACGTGGACTCCAACGTCAAAGG
[49 nt withheld, positions 6289-6337]
T
[91 nt withheld, positions 6339-6429]
G
[124 nt withheld, positions 6431-6554]
CCATTCGCCATTCAGGCTGCGCAACTGTTGGGAAGGGCGATCGGTGCGGGCCTCTTCGCTATTACGCCAG
CTGGCGAAAGGGGGATGTGCTGCAAGGCGATTAAGTTGGGTAACGCCAGGGTTTTCCCAGTCACGACGTT
GTAAAACGACGGCCAGTGAATT
Features (pLannotate 1.2.2; 14 found; start..end, strand, type, name):
     25..408     +  enhancer       CMV enhancer: human cytomegalovirus immediate early enhancer
    410..609     +  promoter       CMV promoter: human cytomegalovirus (CMV) immediate early promoter
    748..1573    +  intron         CMV intron A: human cytomegalovirus intron A (Chapman et al., 1991)
   1610..2602    +  CDS            Unc5c (fragment): UNC5C_MOUSE - Also known as Rcm From Mus musculus (Mouse).
   2609..3289    +  CDS            IGHG1 (fragment): IGHG1_HUMAN - Experimental evidence at protein level: Swiss-Prot protein existence level 1. Constant region of immunoglobulin heavy chains. Immunoglobulins, also known as antibodies, are membrane-bound or secreted glycoproteins produced by B lymphocytes. In the recognition phase of humoral immunity, the membrane-bound immunoglobulins serve as receptors which, upon binding of a specific antigen, trigger the clonal expansion and differentiation of B lymphocytes into immunoglobulins- secreting plasma cells. Secreted immunoglobulins mediate the effector phase of humoral immunity, which results in
   3339..3460    +  polyA_signal   SV40 poly(A) signal: SV40 polyadenylation signal
   3669..4257    -  rep_origin     ori: high-copy-number ColE1/pMB1/pBR322/pUC origin of replication
   4428..5288    -  CDS            AmpR: β-lactamase; bla; confers resistance to ampicillin, carbenicillin, and related antibiotics
   5289..5393    -  promoter       AmpR promoter: bla
   5488..5523    +  CDS            rop (fragment): Rop protein, which maintains plasmids at low copy number; rop
   5546..5876    +  promoter       SV40 promoter: SV40 enhancer and early promoter
   5999..6098    +  misc_feature   bom (fragment): basis of mobility region from pBR322
   6126..6554    -  rep_origin     f1 ori (sequence partly withheld): f1 bacteriophage origin of replication; arrow indicates direction of (+) strand synthesis
   6558..6715    -  CDS            lacZα (fragment): LacZα fragment of β-galactosidase; lacZ fragment
