[The description below was written by a language model from this plasmid's Addgene catalogue record and pLannotate feature annotations shown in this document.]
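Description:
Unc5c.z-Fc-His is a mammalian expression plasmid built on the pCMVi-SV40ori backbone for producing a soluble, tagged form of the mouse netrin receptor Unc5C. It is propagated in E. coli as a high-copy plasmid through a ColE1/pUC-type origin and selected with ampicillin via the β-lactamase gene. The annotated sequence (about 6.7 kb) also carries an f1 phage origin and small remnants of rop, bom and lacZα left over from earlier vector lineages. An SV40 enhancer/early promoter region is also annotated. This region normally includes the SV40 origin, and together with the backbone name it suggests that the plasmid can replicate episomally in cells expressing large T antigen.

The expression cassette is driven by the human CMV immediate early enhancer and promoter followed by CMV intron A, an arrangement generally used to increase transcript processing and expression levels. Downstream, a 993 bp insert cloned between NotI and SpeI encodes the extracellular region of Unc5C isoform z, a variant the depositor notes is missing exon 3. It is fused at its C terminus to a human IgG1 Fc fragment and, according to the catalogue entry, a 6X histidine tag supplied by the backbone, although the His tag is not separately annotated in the feature table. The cassette ends with an SV40 polyadenylation signal. The Fc portion typically dimerises the ectodomain and provides a handle for capture or detection, and the His tag allows metal-affinity purification. The associated publication describes an extracellular biochemical interaction screen that linked FLRTs and Unc5s to neuronal subtype recognition in the retina, which fits the use of this construct as a secreted binding reagent in receptor–ligand assays.
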