Addgene plasmid #72182: Unc5c.z-Fc-His
Purpose: Expresses the extracellular region of the Unc5C, isoform z protein, C-terminally fused to the Fc region of human IgG1 + 6X histidine tag.
Depositing lab: Woj Wojtowicz. Depositing organization: University of California, Berkeley. Publication: An extracellular biochemical screen reveals that FLRTs and Unc5s mediate neuronal subtype recognition in the retina. Visser JJ, Cheng Y, Perry SC, Chastain AB, Parsa B, Masri SS, Ray TA, Kay JN, Wojtowicz WM. Elife. 2015 Dec 3;4. pii: e08149. doi: 10.7554/eLife.08149. PubMed 26633812.
Backbone
  Vector backbone: pCMVi-SV40ori
  Vector type: Mammalian Expression
Growth in bacteria
  Bacterial resistance: Ampicillin, 100 μg/mL
  Growth temperature: 37°C
  Growth strain: DH5alpha
  Copy number: High Copy
Gene/Insert
  Gene/Insert name: Unc5c.z (alt names: Unc5C, isoform z; Unc5h3; rcm; NCBI gene ID 22253)
  Species: M. musculus (mouse)
  Insert size (bp): 993
  Entrez Gene: Unc5c (a.k.a. B130051O18Rik, Unc5h3, rcm)
  Promoter: CMV
  Tag / fusion protein: Fc-His (C terminal on backbone)
  Cloning method: Restriction Enzyme; 5′ cloning site NotI (not destroyed); 3′ cloning site SpeI (not destroyed)
  Sequencing primers: 5′ GTCAGAGGTAACTCCCGTTGC; 3′ ATCATGAGGGTGTCCTTG
Terms and licenses: Academic/Nonprofit Terms; Industry Terms: Not Available to Industry
Depositor comments: Unc5c.z is missing exon 3.
How to cite: Unc5c.z-Fc-His was a gift from Woj Wojtowicz (Addgene plasmid # 72182 ; http://n2t.net/addgene:72182 ; RRID:Addgene_72182)
