>Addgene plasmid #72182 | Unc5c.z-Fc-His | addgene partial sequence | sequence record 135375 | pMRB101-F 5'-aagatgcaggcagctgagtt-3'
CGTTGCGGTGCTGTTAACGGTGGAGGGCAGTGTAGTCTGAGCAGTACTCGTTGCTGCCGCGCGCGCCACC
AGACATAATAGCTGACAGACTAACAGACTGTTCCTTTCCATGGGTCTTTTCTGCAGAAGCTTGAATTCTC
GAGGATCCGCGGCCGCGCCACCATGAGGAAAGGTCTGAGGGCGACAGCGGCCCGCTGCGGACTGGGACTA
GGATACTTGCTGCAGATGCTTGTGTTACCTGCCCTGGCCCTGCTAAGCGCCAGTGGCACCGGCTCCGCCG
CTCAAGATGATGAATTTTTTCACGAACTCCCAGAAACCTTTCCATCTGACCCACCTGAGCCATTGCCACA
CTTCCTCATTGAGCCCGAGGAAGCTTACATTGTGAAGAACAAGCCTGTGAACCTGTATTGTAAAGCCAGC
CCTGCCACCCAGATCTACTTCAAGTGCAACAGCGAGTGGGTTCATCAGAAGGACCACGTAGTAGACGAGA
GAGTAGATGAAACCTCTGATCTGCGGAAGACATTCGAGCAGGAACCCTTGGGAAAGGAAGTGTCCTTGGA
GCAGGAAGTCTTACTCCAGTGTCGGCCACCTGAAGGGATCCCAGTGGCTGAGGTGGAATGGCTAAAGAAT
GAAGACATAATTGATCCTGCTGAAGATCGGAACTTTTATATTACTATCGATCACAACCTGATCATCAAGC
AAGCCCGACTCTCAGATACAGCAAATTATACCTGTGTTGCCAAAA
