>Addgene plasmid #72182 | Unc5c.z-Fc-His | addgene partial sequence | sequence record 135672 | SV40pA-R 5'-GAAATTTGTGATGCTATTGC-3'
ATAAGATCTCTAGATTAATGGTGATGGTGATGATGGCCGCCTTTACCCGGAGACAGGGAGAGGCTCTTCT
GCGTGTAGTGGTTGTGCAGAGCCTCATGCATCACGGAGCATGAGAAGACGTTCCCCTGCTGCCACCTGCT
CTTGTCCACGGTGAGCTTGCTGTAGAGGAAGAAGGAGCCGTCGGAGTCCAGCACGGGAGGCGTGGTCTTG
TAGTTGTTCTCCGGCTGCCCATTGCTCTCCCACTCCACGGCGATGTCGCTGGGATAGAAGCCTTTGACCA
GGCAGGTCAGGCTGACCTGGTTCTTGGTCAGCTCATCCCGGGATGGGGGCAGGGTATACACCTGTGGTTC
TCGGGGCTGCCCTTTGGCTTTGGAGATGGTTTTCTCGATGGGGGCTGGGAGGGCTTTGTTGGAGACCTTG
CACTTGTACTCCTTGCCATTCAGCCAGTCCTGGTGCAGGACGGTGAGGACGCTGACCACACGGTACGTGC
TGTTGTACTGCTCCTCCCGCGGCTTTGTCTTGGCATTATGCACCTCCACGCCGTCCACGTACCAGTTGAA
CTTGACCTCAGGGTCTTCGTGGCTCACGTCCACCACCACGCATGTGACCTCAGGGGTCCGGGAGATCATG
AGGGTGTCCTTGGGTTTTGGGGGGAAGAGGAAGACTGACGGTCCCCCCAGGAGTTCAGGTGCTGGGCACG
GTGGGCATGTGTGAGTTTTGTCACTAGTGAGAGCCACATCATCTGAGTCAGGAGCAGCCTGCATGCACAG
CC
